Addgene plasmid #107024: pX551-CMV-SpCas9
Purpose: AAV plasmid expressing Cas9 under control of CMV promoter, by replaceing mecp2 promoter in pX551 from Zhang lab
Depositing lab: Alex Hewitt. Depositing organization: Centre for Eye Research Australia.
Backbone
  Vector backbone: pAAV
  Backbone manufacturer: derived from pX551 (Addgene#60957)
  Vector type: Mammalian Expression, AAV, CRISPR
Growth in bacteria
  Bacterial resistance: Ampicillin, 100 μg/mL
  Growth temperature: 37°C
  Growth strain: NEB Stable
  Copy number: High Copy
Gene/Insert
  Gene/Insert name: SpCas9
  Cloning method: Restriction Enzyme; 5′ cloning site unknown (unknown if destroyed); 3′ cloning site unknown (unknown if destroyed)
Terms and licenses: Academic/Nonprofit Terms; Industry Terms: Not Available to Industry
How to cite: pX551-CMV-SpCas9 was a gift from Alex Hewitt (Addgene plasmid # 107024 ; http://n2t.net/addgene:107024 ; RRID:Addgene_107024)
