[The description below was written by a language model from this plasmid's Addgene catalogue record and pLannotate feature annotations shown in this document.]
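Description:
pX551-CMV-SpCas9 is an AAV transfer plasmid for mammalian expression of Streptococcus pyogenes Cas9, built on a pAAV backbone and derived from pX551 by replacing that vector's Mecp2 promoter with the CMV promoter. It is maintained in bacteria through a high-copy ColE1/pUC-type origin and selected with ampicillin via the bla (β-lactamase) gene and its own promoter. An f1 bacteriophage origin is also present in the backbone, along with short remnants of the pBR322 bom and rop regions that are not expected to be functional.

The payload lies between AAV2 inverted terminal repeats, which are the cis elements needed for replication and packaging of the intervening DNA into recombinant AAV particles. The 3′ ITR is annotated in full, whereas the 5′ ITR was detected only as two short fragments in this sequencing result. ITRs are difficult to sequence and prone to rearrangement, so the annotation alone does not establish whether that repeat is intact. Within the cassette, the human cytomegalovirus immediate-early enhancer and promoter drive a reading frame that begins with a short HA epitope match (annotated as a fragment of a 3xHA tag). This is followed by SpCas9, which the annotation software splits into contiguous N- and C-terminal portions that together form one continuous coding sequence. A compact synthetic polyadenylation signal terminates the transcript, helping keep the large Cas9 cassette within AAV packaging capacity.

No guide RNA cassette is annotated, so the guide would have to be supplied separately, for example from a second vector. The construct suits strong, broadly active Cas9 expression by transfection or AAV delivery for genome editing.
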