Features (pLannotate 1.2.2; 16 found; start..end, strand, type, name):
     13..40      +  repeat_region  AAV2 ITR (fragment): inverted terminal repeat of adeno-associated virus serotype 2 inverted
     69..96      +  repeat_region  AAV2 ITR (fragment): inverted terminal repeat of adeno-associated virus serotype 2 inverted
    155..534     +  enhancer       CMV enhancer: human cytomegalovirus immediate early enhancer
    535..738     +  promoter       CMV promoter: human cytomegalovirus (CMV) immediate early promoter
    766..793     +  CDS            3xHA (fragment): three tandem HA epitope tags
    826..2427    +  CDS            Cas9(N): N-terminal portion of Streptococcus pyogenes Cas9 (Zetsche et al., 2015)
   2428..4926    +  CDS            Cas9(C): C-terminal portion of Streptococcus pyogenes Cas9 (Zetsche et al., 2015)
   4969..5017    +  polyA_signal   poly(A) signal: synthetic polyadenylation signal
   5025..5165    +  repeat_region  AAV2 ITR: inverted terminal repeat of adeno-associated virus serotype 2 inverted
   5170..5221    -  misc_feature   bom (fragment): basis of mobility region from pBR322
   5240..5695    +  rep_origin     f1 ori (sequence partly withheld): f1 bacteriophage origin of replication; arrow indicates direction of (+) strand synthesis
   5696..5745    -  misc_feature   bom (fragment): basis of mobility region from pBR322
   5847..5882    -  CDS            rop (fragment): Rop protein, which maintains plasmids at low copy number; rop
   5977..6081    +  promoter       AmpR promoter: bla
   6082..6942    +  CDS            AmpR: β-lactamase; bla; confers resistance to ampicillin, carbenicillin, and related antibiotics
   7113..7701    +  rep_origin     ori: high-copy-number ColE1/pMB1/pBR322/pUC origin of replication
>Addgene plasmid #107024 | pX551-CMV-SpCas9 | addgene full sequence | sequence record 208524 | Addgene NGS Result
TCCTGCAGGCAGCTGCGCGCTCGCTCGCTCACTGAGGCCGCCCGGGCGTCGGGCGACCTTTGGTCGCCCG
GCCTCAGTGAGCGAGCGAGCGCGCAGAGAGGGAGTGGCCAACTCCATCACTAGGGGTTCCTGCGGCCTCT
AGACTCGAGGCGTTGACATTGATTATTGACTAGTTATTAATAGTAATCAATTACGGGGTCATTAGTTCAT
AGCCCATATATGGAGTTCCGCGTTACATAACTTACGGTAAATGGCCCGCCTGGCTGACCGCCCAACGACC
CCCGCCCATTGACGTCAATAATGACGTATGTTCCCATAGTAACGCCAATAGGGACTTTCCATTGACGTCA
ATGGGTGGAGTATTTACGGTAAACTGCCCACTTGGCAGTACATCAAGTGTATCATATGCCAAGTACGCCC
CCTATTGACGTCAATGACGGTAAATGGCCCGCCTGGCATTATGCCCAGTACATGACCTTATGGGACTTTC
CTACTTGGCAGTACATCTACGTATTAGTCATCGCTATTACCATGGTGATGCGGTTTTGGCAGTACATCAA
TGGGCGTGGATAGCGGTTTGACTCACGGGGATTTCCAAGTCTCCACCCCATTGACGTCAATGGGAGTTTG
TTTTGGCACCAAAATCAACGGGACTTTCCAAAATGTCGTAACAACTCCGCCCCATTGACGCAAATGGGCG
GTAGGCGTGTACGGTGGGAGGTCTATATAAGCAGAGCTCTCTGGCTAACTACCGGTGCCACCATGTACCC
ATACGATGTTCCAGATTACGCTTCGCCGAAGAAAAAGCGCAAGGTCGAAGCGTCCGACAAGAAGTACAGC
ATCGGCCTGGACATCGGCACCAACTCTGTGGGCTGGGCCGTGATCACCGACGAGTACAAGGTGCCCAGCA
AGAAATTCAAGGTGCTGGGCAACACCGACCGGCACAGCATCAAGAAGAACCTGATCGGAGCCCTGCTGTT
CGACAGCGGCGAAACAGCCGAGGCCACCCGGCTGAAGAGAACCGCCAGAAGAAGATACACCAGACGGAAG
AACCGGATCTGCTATCTGCAAGAGATCTTCAGCAACGAGATGGCCAAGGTGGACGACAGCTTCTTCCACA
GACTGGAAGAGTCCTTCCTGGTGGAAGAGGATAAGAAGCACGAGCGGCACCCCATCTTCGGCAACATCGT
GGACGAGGTGGCCTACCACGAGAAGTACCCCACCATCTACCACCTGAGAAAGAAACTGGTGGACAGCACC
GACAAGGCCGACCTGCGGCTGATCTATCTGGCCCTGGCCCACATGATCAAGTTCCGGGGCCACTTCCTGA
TCGAGGGCGACCTGAACCCCGACAACAGCGACGTGGACAAGCTGTTCATCCAGCTGGTGCAGACCTACAA
CCAGCTGTTCGAGGAAAACCCCATCAACGCCAGCGGCGTGGACGCCAAGGCCATCCTGTCTGCCAGACTG
AGCAAGAGCAGACGGCTGGAAAATCTGATCGCCCAGCTGCCCGGCGAGAAGAAGAATGGCCTGTTCGGAA
ACCTGATTGCCCTGAGCCTGGGCCTGACCCCCAACTTCAAGAGCAACTTCGACCTGGCCGAGGATGCCAA
ACTGCAGCTGAGCAAGGACACCTACGACGACGACCTGGACAACCTGCTGGCCCAGATCGGCGACCAGTAC
GCCGACCTGTTTCTGGCCGCCAAGAACCTGTCCGACGCCATCCTGCTGAGCGACATCCTGAGAGTGAACA
CCGAGATCACCAAGGCCCCCCTGAGCGCCTCTATGATCAAGAGATACGACGAGCACCACCAGGACCTGAC
CCTGCTGAAAGCTCTCGTGCGGCAGCAGCTGCCTGAGAAGTACAAAGAGATTTTCTTCGACCAGAGCAAG
AACGGCTACGCCGGCTACATTGACGGCGGAGCCAGCCAGGAAGAGTTCTACAAGTTCATCAAGCCCATCC
TGGAAAAGATGGACGGCACCGAGGAACTGCTCGTGAAGCTGAACAGAGAGGACCTGCTGCGGAAGCAGCG
GACCTTCGACAACGGCAGCATCCCCCACCAGATCCACCTGGGAGAGCTGCACGCCATTCTGCGGCGGCAG
GAAGATTTTTACCCATTCCTGAAGGACAACCGGGAAAAGATCGAGAAGATCCTGACCTTCCGCATCCCCT
ACTACGTGGGCCCTCTGGCCAGGGGAAACAGCAGATTCGCCTGGATGACCAGAAAGAGCGAGGAAACCAT
CACCCCCTGGAACTTCGAGGAAGTGGTGGACAAGGGCGCTTCCGCCCAGAGCTTCATCGAGCGGATGACC
AACTTCGATAAGAACCTGCCCAACGAGAAGGTGCTGCCCAAGCACAGCCTGCTGTACGAGTACTTCACCG
TGTATAACGAGCTGACCAAAGTGAAATACGTGACCGAGGGAATGAGAAAGCCCGCCTTCCTGAGCGGCGA
GCAGAAAAAGGCCATCGTGGACCTGCTGTTCAAGACCAACCGGAAAGTGACCGTGAAGCAGCTGAAAGAG
GACTACTTCAAGAAAATCGAGTGCTTCGACTCCGTGGAAATCTCCGGCGTGGAAGATCGGTTCAACGCCT
CCCTGGGCACATACCACGATCTGCTGAAAATTATCAAGGACAAGGACTTCCTGGACAATGAGGAAAACGA
GGACATTCTGGAAGATATCGTGCTGACCCTGACACTGTTTGAGGACAGAGAGATGATCGAGGAACGGCTG
AAAACCTATGCCCACCTGTTCGACGACAAAGTGATGAAGCAGCTGAAGCGGCGGAGATACACCGGCTGGG
GCAGGCTGAGCCGGAAGCTGATCAACGGCATCCGGGACAAGCAGTCCGGCAAGACAATCCTGGATTTCCT
GAAGTCCGACGGCTTCGCCAACAGAAACTTCATGCAGCTGATCCACGACGACAGCCTGACCTTTAAAGAG
GACATCCAGAAAGCCCAGGTGTCCGGCCAGGGCGATAGCCTGCACGAGCACATTGCCAATCTGGCCGGCA
GCCCCGCCATTAAGAAGGGCATCCTGCAGACAGTGAAGGTGGTGGACGAGCTCGTGAAAGTGATGGGCCG
GCACAAGCCCGAGAACATCGTGATCGAAATGGCCAGAGAGAACCAGACCACCCAGAAGGGACAGAAGAAC
AGCCGCGAGAGAATGAAGCGGATCGAAGAGGGCATCAAAGAGCTGGGCAGCCAGATCCTGAAAGAACACC
CCGTGGAAAACACCCAGCTGCAGAACGAGAAGCTGTACCTGTACTACCTGCAGAATGGGCGGGATATGTA
CGTGGACCAGGAACTGGACATCAACCGGCTGTCCGACTACGATGTGGACCATATCGTGCCTCAGAGCTTT
CTGAAGGACGACTCCATCGACAACAAGGTGCTGACCAGAAGCGACAAGAACCGGGGCAAGAGCGACAACG
TGCCCTCCGAAGAGGTCGTGAAGAAGATGAAGAACTACTGGCGGCAGCTGCTGAACGCCAAGCTGATTAC
CCAGAGAAAGTTCGACAATCTGACCAAGGCCGAGAGAGGCGGCCTGAGCGAACTGGATAAGGCCGGCTTC
ATCAAGAGACAGCTGGTGGAAACCCGGCAGATCACAAAGCACGTGGCACAGATCCTGGACTCCCGGATGA
ACACTAAGTACGACGAGAATGACAAGCTGATCCGGGAAGTGAAAGTGATCACCCTGAAGTCCAAGCTGGT
GTCCGATTTCCGGAAGGATTTCCAGTTTTACAAAGTGCGCGAGATCAACAACTACCACCACGCCCACGAC
GCCTACCTGAACGCCGTCGTGGGAACCGCCCTGATCAAAAAGTACCCTAAGCTGGAAAGCGAGTTCGTGT
ACGGCGACTACAAGGTGTACGACGTGCGGAAGATGATCGCCAAGAGCGAGCAGGAAATCGGCAAGGCTAC
CGCCAAGTACTTCTTCTACAGCAACATCATGAACTTTTTCAAGACCGAGATTACCCTGGCCAACGGCGAG
ATCCGGAAGCGGCCTCTGATCGAGACAAACGGCGAAACCGGGGAGATCGTGTGGGATAAGGGCCGGGATT
TTGCCACCGTGCGGAAAGTGCTGAGCATGCCCCAAGTGAATATCGTGAAAAAGACCGAGGTGCAGACAGG
CGGCTTCAGCAAAGAGTCTATCCTGCCCAAGAGGAACAGCGATAAGCTGATCGCCAGAAAGAAGGACTGG
GACCCTAAGAAGTACGGCGGCTTCGACAGCCCCACCGTGGCCTATTCTGTGCTGGTGGTGGCCAAAGTGG
AAAAGGGCAAGTCCAAGAAACTGAAGAGTGTGAAAGAGCTGCTGGGGATCACCATCATGGAAAGAAGCAG
CTTCGAGAAGAATCCCATCGACTTTCTGGAAGCCAAGGGCTACAAAGAAGTGAAAAAGGACCTGATCATC
AAGCTGCCTAAGTACTCCCTGTTCGAGCTGGAAAACGGCCGGAAGAGAATGCTGGCCTCTGCCGGCGAAC
TGCAGAAGGGAAACGAACTGGCCCTGCCCTCCAAATATGTGAACTTCCTGTACCTGGCCAGCCACTATGA
GAAGCTGAAGGGCTCCCCCGAGGATAATGAGCAGAAACAGCTGTTTGTGGAACAGCACAAGCACTACCTG
GACGAGATCATCGAGCAGATCAGCGAGTTCTCCAAGAGAGTGATCCTGGCCGACGCTAATCTGGACAAAG
TGCTGTCCGCCTACAACAAGCACCGGGATAAGCCCATCAGAGAGCAGGCCGAGAATATCATCCACCTGTT
TACCCTGACCAATCTGGGAGCCCCTGCCGCCTTCAAGTACTTTGACACCACCATCGACCGGAAGAGGTAC
ACCAGCACCAAAGAGGTGCTGGACGCCACCCTGATCCACCAGAGCATCACCGGCCTGTACGAGACACGGA
TCGACCTGTCTCAGCTGGGAGGCGACAGCCCCAAGAAGAAGAGAAAGGTGGAGGCCAGCTAAGAATTCAA
TAAAAGATCTTTATTTTCATTAGATCTGTGTGTTGGTTTTTTGTGTGCGGCCGCAGGAACCCCTAGTGAT
GGAGTTGGCCACTCCCTCTCTGCGCGCTCGCTCGCTCACTGAGGCCGGGCGACCAAAGGTCGCCCGACGC
CCGGGCTTTGCCCGGGCGGCCTCAGTGAGCGAGCGAGCGCGCAGCTGCCTGCAGGGGCGCCTGATGCGGT
ATTTTCTCCTTACGCATCTGTGCGGTATTTCACACCGCATA
[95 nt withheld, positions 5222-5316]
T
[46 nt withheld, positions 5318-5363]
C
[141 nt withheld, positions 5365-5505]
CCTTTGACGTTGGAGTCCACGTTCTTT
[37 nt withheld, positions 5533-5569]
ACTCTATCTCGGGCTATTCTTTTGATTTATAAGGGATTTTGCCGATTTCGGTCTATTGGTTAAAAAATGA
GCTGATTTAACAAAAATTTAACGCGAATTTTAACAAAATATTAACGTTTACAATTTTATGGTGCACTCTC
AGTACAATCTGCTCTGATGCCGCATAGTTAAGCCAGCCCCGACACCCGCCAACACCCGCTGACGCGCCCT
GACGGGCTTGTCTGCTCCCGGCATCCGCTTACAGACAAGCTGTGACCGTCTCCGGGAGCTGCATGTGTCA
GAGGTTTTCACCGTCATCACCGAAACGCGCGAGACGAAAGGGCCTCGTGATACGCCTATTTTTATAGGTT
AATGTCATGATAATAATGGTTTCTTAGACGTCAGGTGGCACTTTTCGGGGAAATGTGCGCGGAACCCCTA
TTTGTTTATTTTTCTAAATACATTCAAATATGTATCCGCTCATGAGACAATAACCCTGATAAATGCTTCA
ATAATATTGAAAAAGGAAGAGTATGAGTATTCAACATTTCCGTGTCGCCCTTATTCCCTTTTTTGCGGCA
TTTTGCCTTCCTGTTTTTGCTCACCCAGAAACGCTGGTGAAAGTAAAAGATGCTGAAGATCAGTTGGGTG
CACGAGTGGGTTACATCGAACTGGATCTCAACAGCGGTAAGATCCTTGAGAGTTTTCGCCCCGAAGAACG
TTTTCCAATGATGAGCACTTTTAAAGTTCTGCTATGTGGCGCGGTATTATCCCGTATTGACGCCGGGCAA
GAGCAACTCGGTCGCCGCATACACTATTCTCAGAATGACTTGGTTGAGTACTCACCAGTCACAGAAAAGC
ATCTTACGGATGGCATGACAGTAAGAGAATTATGCAGTGCTGCCATAACCATGAGTGATAACACTGCGGC
CAACTTACTTCTGACAACGATCGGAGGACCGAAGGAGCTAACCGCTTTTTTGCACAACATGGGGGATCAT
GTAACTCGCCTTGATCGTTGGGAACCGGAGCTGAATGAAGCCATACCAAACGACGAGCGTGACACCACGA
TGCCTGTAGCAATGGCAACAACGTTGCGCAAACTATTAACTGGCGAACTACTTACTCTAGCTTCCCGGCA
ACAATTAATAGACTGGATGGAGGCGGATAAAGTTGCAGGACCACTTCTGCGCTCGGCCCTTCCGGCTGGC
TGGTTTATTGCTGATAAATCTGGAGCCGGTGAGCGTGGAAGCCGCGGTATCATTGCAGCACTGGGGCCAG
ATGGTAAGCCCTCCCGTATCGTAGTTATCTACACGACGGGGAGTCAGGCAACTATGGATGAACGAAATAG
ACAGATCGCTGAGATAGGTGCCTCACTGATTAAGCATTGGTAACTGTCAGACCAAGTTTACTCATATATA
CTTTAGATTGATTTAAAACTTCATTTTTAATTTAAAAGGATCTAGGTGAAGATCCTTTTTGATAATCTCA
TGACCAAAATCCCTTAACGTGAGTTTTCGTTCCACTGAGCGTCAGACCCCGTAGAAAAGATCAAAGGATC
TTCTTGAGATCCTTTTTTTCTGCGCGTAATCTGCTGCTTGCAAACAAAAAAACCACCGCTACCAGCGGTG
GTTTGTTTGCCGGATCAAGAGCTACCAACTCTTTTTCCGAAGGTAACTGGCTTCAGCAGAGCGCAGATAC
CAAATACTGTTCTTCTAGTGTAGCCGTAGTTAGGCCACCACTTCAAGAACTCTGTAGCACCGCCTACATA
CCTCGCTCTGCTAATCCTGTTACCAGTGGCTGCTGCCAGTGGCGATAAGTCGTGTCTTACCGGGTTGGAC
TCAAGACGATAGTTACCGGATAAGGCGCAGCGGTCGGGCTGAACGGGGGGTTCGTGCACACAGCCCAGCT
TGGAGCGAACGACCTACACCGAACTGAGATACCTACAGCGTGAGCTATGAGAAAGCGCCACGCTTCCCGA
AGGGAGAAAGGCGGACAGGTATCCGGTAAGCGGCAGGGTCGGAACAGGAGAGCGCACGAGGGAGCTTCCA
GGGGGAAACGCCTGGTATCTTTATAGTCCTGTCGGGTTTCGCCACCTCTGACTTGAGCGTCGATTTTTGT
GATGCTCGTCAGGGGGGCGGAGCCTATGGAAAAACGCCAGCAACGCGGCCTTTTTACGGTTCCTGGCCTT
TTGCTGGCCTTTTGCTCACATG
